Addgene plasmid #173632: Lenti-sgCmtr2#2/Cre
Purpose: Expresses a Cmtr2-targeting gRNA and Cre-recombinase
Depositing lab: Charles Swanton. Depositing organization: University College London. Publication: A functional taxonomy of tumor suppression in oncogenic KRAS-driven lung cancer. Cai H, Chew SK, Li C, Tsai MK, Andrejka L, Murray CW, Hughes NW, Shuldiner EG, Ashkin EL, Tang R, Hung KL, Chen LC, Lee SYC, Yousefi M, Lin WY, Kunder CA, Cong L, McFarland CD, Petrov DA, Swanton C, Winslow MM. Cancer Discov. 2021 Feb 19. pii: 2159-8290.CD-20-1325. doi: 10.1158/2159-8290.CD-20-1325. PubMed 33608386.
Backbone
  Vector backbone: pLL3.3
  Vector type: Lentiviral, Cre/Lox, CRISPR
Growth in bacteria
  Bacterial resistance: Ampicillin, 100 μg/mL
  Growth temperature: 37°C
  Growth strain: NEB Stable
  Copy number: High Copy
Gene/Insert
  Gene/Insert name: gRNA targeting Cmtr2
  gRNA/shRNA sequence: GTAAGCCACTCGATAATGAG
  Species: M. musculus (mouse)
  Entrez Gene: Ftsjd1 (a.k.a. AU022703, MGC38131, C730036L12Rik)
  Cloning method: Restriction Enzyme; 5′ cloning site unknown (unknown if destroyed); 3′ cloning site unknown (unknown if destroyed)
Terms and licenses: Academic/Nonprofit Terms; Industry Terms: Not Available to Industry
How to cite: Lenti-sgCmtr2#2/Cre was a gift from Charles Swanton (Addgene plasmid # 173632 ; http://n2t.net/addgene:173632 ; RRID:Addgene_173632)
