[The description below was written by a language model from this plasmid's Addgene catalogue record and pLannotate feature annotations shown in this document.]
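Description:
Lenti-sgCmtr2#2/Cre is a 7.8 kb HIV-1-based lentiviral transfer plasmid built on the pLL3.3 backbone that combines a CRISPR guide RNA cassette with Cre recombinase expression. In bacteria it is maintained through a high-copy ColE1/pUC-type origin and selected with ampicillin via the β-lactamase gene. For virus production, a CMV enhancer/promoter placed upstream of a truncated 5' LTR drives transcription of the viral genome. That genome carries the Ψ packaging signal with an adjoining gag fragment, the Rev response element for Rev-dependent nuclear export, and the cPPT/CTS. A WPRE lies downstream of the payload to enhance transcript expression, followed by a nef-derived fragment and a second truncated LTR at the 3' end. The plasmid encodes no complete viral structural or enzymatic genes, so packaging functions must be supplied in trans.

The payload consists of two independent expression units. A human U6 RNA polymerase III promoter drives a guide targeting mouse Cmtr2 (listed under the gene entry Ftsjd1), fused to the Streptococcus pyogenes Cas9 gRNA scaffold; "#2" in the name suggests it is one of several guides against this gene. Immediately downstream, the mouse PGK promoter drives Cre recombinase. The vector does not encode Cas9, so editing requires target cells or animals that supply it. Cre delivered by the same virus can recombine loxP-flanked alleles in the transduced cells, so that recombination and Cmtr2 disruption occur in the same cell. The associated publication concerns the functional analysis of tumor suppressor genes in oncogenic KRAS-driven lung cancer, which is consistent with use for testing Cmtr2 inactivation in such mouse models. The record does not state the cloning sites used to insert the guide.
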