Features (pLannotate 1.2.2; 21 found; start..end, strand, type, name):
      1..53      -  misc_feature   bom (fragment): basis of mobility region from pBR322
    208..587     +  enhancer       CMV enhancer: human cytomegalovirus immediate early enhancer
    588..787     +  promoter       CMV promoter: human cytomegalovirus (CMV) immediate early promoter
    805..985     +  LTR            5' LTR (truncated): truncated 5' long terminal repeat (LTR) from HIV-1
   1032..1157    +  misc_feature   HIV-1 Ψ: packaging signal of human immunodeficiency virus type 1
   1141..1479    +  CDS            HIV-1 gag (fragment): gag protein from human immunodeficiency virus 1; gag
   1654..1887    +  misc_feature   RRE: The Rev response element (RRE) of HIV-1 allows for Rev-dependent mRNA export from the nucleus to the cytoplasm.
   2264..2364    +  CDS            Rev (fragment): human immunodeficiency virus 1 (HIV-1) Rev protein; rev; enhances nuclear export of unspliced and incompletely spliced viral mRNAs
   2414..2531    +  misc_feature   cPPT/CTS: central polypurine tract and central termination sequence of HIV-1
   2613..2853    +  promoter       U6 promoter: RNA polymerase III promoter for human U6 snRNA
   2882..2957    +  misc_RNA       gRNA scaffold: guide RNA scaffold for the Streptococcus pyogenes CRISPR/Cas9 system
   3010..3502    +  promoter       PGK promoter: mouse phosphoglycerate kinase 1 promoter
   3532..4562    +  CDS            Cre (fragment): site-specific recombinase Cre is a site-specific recombinase from bacteriophage P1. Recombination occurs at loxP sequences.
   4595..4618    +  misc_feature   MCS (fragment): pBluescript multiple cloning site
   4618..5206    +  misc_feature   WPRE: woodchuck hepatitis virus posttranscriptional regulatory element
   5207..5226    +  misc_feature   MCS (fragment): pBluescript multiple cloning site
   5228..5728    +  CDS            nef (fragment): NEF_HV1LA - Experimental evidence at protein level: Swiss-Prot protein existence level 1. Extracellular Nef protein targets CD4(+) T-lymphocytes for apoptosis by interacting with CXCR4 surface receptors. From Human immunodeficiency virus type 1 group M subtype B (isolate Lai) (HIV-1).
   5735..5915    +  LTR            5' LTR (truncated): truncated 5' long terminal repeat (LTR) from HIV-1
   5977..6565    -  rep_origin     ori: high-copy-number ColE1/pMB1/pBR322/pUC origin of replication
   6736..7596    -  CDS            AmpR: β-lactamase; bla; confers resistance to ampicillin, carbenicillin, and related antibiotics
   7597..7701    -  promoter       AmpR promoter: bla
>Addgene plasmid #173632 | Lenti-sgCmtr2#2/Cre | addgene full sequence | sequence record 363640 | Addgene NGS Result
TATGGTGCACTCTCAGTACAATCTGCTCTGATGCCGCATAGTTAAGCCAGTATCTGCTCCCTGCTTGTGT
GTTGGAGGTCGCTGAGTAGTGCGCGAGCAAAATTTAAGCTACAACAAGGCAAGGCTTGACCGACAATTGC
ATGAAGAATCTGCTTAGGGTTAGGCGTTTTGCGCTGCTTCGCGATGTACGGGCCAGATATACGCGTTGAC
ATTGATTATTGACTAGTTATTAATAGTAATCAATTACGGGGTCATTAGTTCATAGCCCATATATGGAGTT
CCGCGTTACATAACTTACGGTAAATGGCCCGCCTGGCTGACCGCCCAACGACCCCCGCCCATTGACGTCA
ATAATGACGTATGTTCCCATAGTAACGCCAATAGGGACTTTCCATTGACGTCAATGGGTGGAGTATTTAC
GGTAAACTGCCCACTTGGCAGTACATCAAGTGTATCATATGCCAAGTACGCCCCCTATTGACGTCAATGA
CGGTAAATGGCCCGCCTGGCATTATGCCCAGTACATGACCTTATGGGACTTTCCTACTTGGCAGTACATC
TACGTATTAGTCATCGCTATTACCATGGTGATGCGGTTTTGGCAGTACATCAATGGGCGTGGATAGCGGT
TTGACTCACGGGGATTTCCAAGTCTCCACCCCATTGACGTCAATGGGAGTTTGTTTTGGCACCAAAATCA
ACGGGACTTTCCAAAATGTCGTAACAACTCCGCCCCATTGACGCAAATGGGCGGTAGGCGTGTACGGTGG
GAGGTCTATATAAGCAGCGCGTTTTGCCTGTACTGGGTCTCTCTGGTTAGACCAGATCTGAGCCTGGGAG
CTCTCTGGCTAACTAGGGAACCCACTGCTTAAGCCTCAATAAAGCTTGCCTTGAGTGCTTCAAGTAGTGT
GTGCCCGTCTGTTGTGTGACTCTGGTAACTAGAGATCCCTCAGACCCTTTTAGTCAGTGTGGAAAATCTC
TAGCAGTGGCGCCCGAACAGGGACTTGAAAGCGAAAGGGAAACCAGAGGAGCTCTCTCGACGCAGGACTC
GGCTTGCTGAAGCGCGCACGGCAAGAGGCGAGGGGCGGCGACTGGTGAGTACGCCAAAAATTTTGACTAG
CGGAGGCTAGAAGGAGAGAGATGGGTGCGAGAGCGTCAGTATTAAGCGGGGGAGAATTAGATCGCGATGG
GAAAAAATTCGGTTAAGGCCAGGGGGAAAGAAAAAATATAAATTAAAACATATAGTATGGGCAAGCAGGG
AGCTAGAACGATTCGCAGTTAATCCTGGCCTGTTAGAAACATCAGAAGGCTGTAGACAAATACTGGGACA
GCTACAACCATCCCTTCAGACAGGATCAGAAGAACTTAGATCATTATATAATACAGTAGCAACCCTCTAT
TGTGTGCATCAAAGGATAGAGATAAAAGACACCAAGGAAGCTTTAGACAAGATAGAGGAAGAGCAAAACA
AAAGTAAGACCACCGCACAGCAAGCGGCCGGCCGCTGATCTTCAGACCTGGAGGAGGAGATATGAGGGAC
AATTGGAGAAGTGAATTATATAAATATAAAGTAGTAAAAATTGAACCATTAGGAGTAGCACCCACCAAGG
CAAAGAGAAGAGTGGTGCAGAGAGAAAAAAGAGCAGTGGGAATAGGAGCTTTGTTCCTTGGGTTCTTGGG
AGCAGCAGGAAGCACTATGGGCGCAGCGTCAATGACGCTGACGGTACAGGCCAGACAATTATTGTCTGGT
ATAGTGCAGCAGCAGAACAATTTGCTGAGGGCTATTGAGGCGCAACAGCATCTGTTGCAACTCACAGTCT
GGGGCATCAAGCAGCTCCAGGCAAGAATCCTGGCTGTGGAAAGATACCTAAAGGATCAACAGCTCCTGGG
GATTTGGGGTTGCTCTGGAAAACTCATTTGCACCACTGCTGTGCCTTGGAATGCTAGTTGGAGTAATAAA
TCTCTGGAACAGATTTGGAATCACACGACCTGGATGGAGTGGGACAGAGAAATTAACAATTACACAAGCT
TAATACACTCCTTAATTGAAGAATCGCAAAACCAGCAAGAAAAGAATGAACAAGAATTATTGGAATTAGA
TAAATGGGCAAGTTTGTGGAATTGGTTTAACATAACAAATTGGCTGTGGTATATAAAATTATTCATAATG
ATAGTAGGAGGCTTGGTAGGTTTAAGAATAGTTTTTGCTGTACTTTCTATAGTGAATAGAGTTAGGCAGG
GATATTCACCATTATCGTTTCAGACCCACCTCCCAACCCCGAGGGGACCCGACAGGCCCGAAGGAATAGA
AGAAGAAGGTGGAGAGAGAGACAGAGACAGATCCATTCGATTAGTGAACGGATCGGCACTGCGTGCGCCA
ATTCTGCAGACAAATGGCAGTATTCATCCACAATTTTAAAAGAAAAGGGGGGATTGGGGGGTACAGTGCA
GGGGAAAGAATAGTAGACATAATAGCAACAGACATACAAACTAAAGAATTACAAAAACAAATTACAAAAA
TTCAAAATTTTCGGGTTTATTACAGGGACAGCAGAGATCCAGTTTGGTTAGTACCGGGCCCGCTCTAGCC
CTGCAGGAACTGTTTAAACTGTGAGGGCCTATTTCCCATGATTCCTTCATATTTGCATATACGATACAAG
GCTGTTAGAGAGATAATTGGAATTAATTTGACTGTAAACACAAAGATATTAGTACAAAATACGTGACGTA
GAAAGTAATAATTTCTTGGGTAGTTTGCAGTTTTAAAATTATGTTTTAAAATGGACTATCATATGCTTAC
CGTAACTTGAAAGTATTTCGATTTCTTGGCTTTATATATCTTGTGGAAAGGACCAAACACCGTAAGCCAC
TCGATAATGAGGTTTTAGAGCTAGAAATAGCAAGTTAAAATAAGGCTAGTCCGTTATCAACTTGAAAAAG
TGGCACCGAGTCGGTGCTTTTTTGTTTGGCGCGCCTATGGCTTAATTAACATGGCGGCCGCATTCTACCG
GGTAGGGGAGGCGCTTTTCCCAAGGCAGTCTGGAGCATGCGCTTTAGCAGCCCCGCTGGGCACTTGGCGC
TACACAAGTGGCCTCTGGCCTCGCACACATTCCACATCCACCGGTAGGCGCCAACCGGCTCCGTTCTTTG
GTGGCCCCTTCGCGCCACCTTCTACTCCTCCCCTAGTCAGGAAGTTCCCCCCCGCCCCGCAGCTCGCGTC
GTGCAGGACGTGACAAATGGAAGTAGCACGTCTCACTAGTCTCGTGCAGATGGACAGCACCGCTGAGCAA
TGGAAGCGGGTAGGCCTTTGGGGCAGCGGCCAATAGCAGCTTTGCTCCTTCGCTTTCTGGGCTCAGAGGC
TGGGAAGGGGTGGGTCCGGGGGCGGGCTCAGGGGCGGGCTCAGGGGCGGGGCGGGCGCCCGAAGGTCCTC
CGGAGGCCCGGCATTCTGCACGCTTCAAAAGCGCACGTCTGCCGCGCTGTTCTCCTCTTCCTCATCTCCG
GGACCCGGGATGCCCAAGAAGAAGAGGAAGGTGTCCAATTTACTGACCGTACACCAAAATTTGCCTGCAT
TACCGGTCGATGCAACGAGTGATGAGGTTCGCAAGAACCTGATGGACATGTTCAGGGATCGCCAGGCGTT
TTCTGAGCATACCTGGAAAATGCTTCTGTCCGTTTGCCGGTCGTGGGCGGCATGGTGCAAGTTGAATAAC
CGGAAATGGTTTCCCGCAGAACCTGAAGATGTTCGCGATTATCTTCTATATCTTCAGGCGCGCGGTCTGG
CAGTAAAAACTATCCAGCAACATTTGGGCCAGCTAAACATGCTTCATCGTCGGTCCGGGCTGCCACGACC
AAGTGACAGCAATGCTGTTTCACTGGTTATGCGGCGGATCCGAAAAGAAAACGTTGATGCCGGTGAACGT
GCAAAACAGGCTCTAGCGTTCGAACGCACTGATTTCGACCAGGTTCGTTCACTCATGGAAAATAGCGATC
GCTGCCAGGATATACGTAATCTGGCATTTCTGGGGATTGCTTATAACACCCTGTTACGTATAGCCGAAAT
TGCCAGGATCAGGGTTAAAGATATCTCACGTACTGACGGTGGGAGAATGTTAATCCATATTGGCAGAACG
AAAACGCTGGTTAGCACCGCAGGTGTAGAGAAGGCACTTAGCCTGGGGGTAACTAAACTGGTCGAGCGAT
GGATTTCCGTCTCTGGTGTAGCTGATGATCCGAATAACTACCTGTTTTGCCGGGTCAGAAAAAATGGTGT
TGCCGCGCCATCTGCCACCAGCCAGCTATCAACTCGCGCCCTGGAAGGGATTTTTGAAGCAACTCATCGA
TTGATTTACGGCGCTAAGGATGACTCTGGTCAGAGATACCTGGCCTGGTCTGGACACAGTGCCCGTGTCG
GAGCCGCGCGAGATATGGCCCGCGCTGGAGTTTCAATACCGGAGATCATGCAAGCTGGTGGCTGGACCAA
TGTAAATATTGTCATGAACTATATCCGTAACCTGGATAGTGAAACAGGGGCAATGGTGCGCCTGCTGGAA
GATGGCGATTAGCCATGTTTAAGGGTTCCGGTTCCACTAGGTACAATTCGATATCAAGCTTATCGATAAT
CAACCTCTGGATTACAAAATTTGTGAAAGATTGACTGGTATTCTTAACTATGTTGCTCCTTTTACGCTAT
GTGGATACGCTGCTTTAATGCCTTTGTATCATGCTATTGCTTCCCGTATGGCTTTCATTTTCTCCTCCTT
GTATAAATCCTGGTTGCTGTCTCTTTATGAGGAGTTGTGGCCCGTTGTCAGGCAACGTGGCGTGGTGTGC
ACTGTGTTTGCTGACGCAACCCCCACTGGTTGGGGCATTGCCACCACCTGTCAGCTCCTTTCCGGGACTT
TCGCTTTCCCCCTCCCTATTGCCACGGCGGAACTCATCGCCGCCTGCCTTGCCCGCTGCTGGACAGGGGC
TCGGCTGTTGGGCACTGACAATTCCGTGGTGTTGTCGGGGAAATCATCGTCCTTTCCTTGGCTGCTCGCC
TGTGTTGCCACCTGGATTCTGCGCGGGACGTCCTTCTGCTACGTCCCTTCGGCCCTCAATCCAGCGGACC
TTCCTTCCCGCGGCCTGCTGCCGGCTCTGCGGCCTCTTCCGCGTCTTCGCCTTCGCCCTCAGACGAGTCG
GATCTCCCTTTGGGCCGCCTCCCCGCATCGATACCGTCGACCTCGATCGAGACCTAGAAAAACATGGAGC
AATCACAAGTAGCAATACAGCAGCTACCAATGCTGATTGTGCCTGGCTAGAAGCACAAGAGGAGGAGGAG
GTGGGTTTTCCAGTCACACCTCAGGTACCTTTAAGACCAATGACTTACAAGGCAGCTGTAGATCTTAGCC
ACTTTTTAAAAGAAAAGGGGGGACTGGAAGGGCTAATTCACTCCCAACGAAGACAAGATATCCTTGATCT
GTGGATCTACCACACACAAGGCTACTTCCCTGATTGGCAGAACTACACACCAGGGCCAGGGATCAGATAT
CCACTGACCTTTGGATGGTGCTACAAGCTAGTACCAGTTGAGCAAGAGAAGGTAGAAGAAGCCAATGAAG
GAGAGAACACCCGCTTGTTACACCCTGTGAGCCTGCATGGGATGGATGACCCGGAGAGAGAAGTATTAGA
GTGGAGGTTTGACAGCCGCCTAGCATTTCATCACATGGCCCGAGAGCTGCATCCGGACTGTACTGGGTCT
CTCTGGTTAGACCAGATCTGAGCCTGGGAGCTCTCTGGCTAACTAGGGAACCCACTGCTTAAGCCTCAAT
AAAGCTTGCCTTGAGTGCTTCAAGTAGTGTGTGCCCGTCTGTTGTGTGACTCTGGTAACTAGAGATCCCT
CAGACCCTTTTAGTCAGTGTGGAAAATCTCTAGCAGCATGTGAGCAAAAGGCCAGCAAAAGGCCAGGAAC
CGTAAAAAGGCCGCGTTGCTGGCGTTTTTCCATAGGCTCCGCCCCCCTGACGAGCATCACAAAAATCGAC
GCTCAAGTCAGAGGTGGCGAAACCCGACAGGACTATAAAGATACCAGGCGTTTCCCCCTGGAAGCTCCCT
CGTGCGCTCTCCTGTTCCGACCCTGCCGCTTACCGGATACCTGTCCGCCTTTCTCCCTTCGGGAAGCGTG
GCGCTTTCTCATAGCTCACGCTGTAGGTATCTCAGTTCGGTGTAGGTCGTTCGCTCCAAGCTGGGCTGTG
TGCACGAACCCCCCGTTCAGCCCGACCGCTGCGCCTTATCCGGTAACTATCGTCTTGAGTCCAACCCGGT
AAGACACGACTTATCGCCACTGGCAGCAGCCACTGGTAACAGGATTAGCAGAGCGAGGTATGTAGGCGGT
GCTACAGAGTTCTTGAAGTGGTGGCCTAACTACGGCTACACTAGAAGAACAGTATTTGGTATCTGCGCTC
TGCTGAAGCCAGTTACCTTCGGAAAAAGAGTTGGTAGCTCTTGATCCGGCAAACAAACCACCGCTGGTAG
CGGTGGTTTTTTTGTTTGCAAGCAGCAGATTACGCGCAGAAAAAAAGGATCTCAAGAAGATCCTTTGATC
TTTTCTACGGGGTCTGACGCTCAGTGGAACGAAAACTCACGTTAAGGGATTTTGGTCATGAGATTATCAA
AAAGGATCTTCACCTAGATCCTTTTAAATTAAAAATGAAGTTTTAAATCAATCTAAAGTATATATGAGTA
AACTTGGTCTGACAGTTACCAATGCTTAATCAGTGAGGCACCTATCTCAGCGATCTGTCTATTTCGTTCA
TCCATAGTTGCCTGACTCCCCGTCGTGTAGATAACTACGATACGGGAGGGCTTACCATCTGGCCCCAGTG
CTGCAATGATACCGCGAGACCCACGCTCACCGGCTCCAGATTTATCAGCAATAAACCAGCCAGCCGGAAG
GGCCGAGCGCAGAAGTGGTCCTGCAACTTTATCCGCCTCCATCCAGTCTATTAATTGTTGCCGGGAAGCT
AGAGTAAGTAGTTCGCCAGTTAATAGTTTGCGCAACGTTGTTGCCATTGCTACAGGCATCGTGGTGTCAC
GCTCGTCGTTTGGTATGGCTTCATTCAGCTCCGGTTCCCAACGATCAAGGCGAGTTACATGATCCCCCAT
GTTGTGCAAAAAAGCGGTTAGCTCCTTCGGTCCTCCGATCGTTGTCAGAAGTAAGTTGGCCGCAGTGTTA
TCACTCATGGTTATGGCAGCACTGCATAATTCTCTTACTGTCATGCCATCCGTAAGATGCTTTTCTGTGA
CTGGTGAGTACTCAACCAAGTCATTCTGAGAATAGTGTATGCGGCGACCGAGTTGCTCTTGCCCGGCGTC
AATACGGGATAATACCGCGCCACATAGCAGAACTTTAAAAGTGCTCATCATTGGAAAACGTTCTTCGGGG
CGAAAACTCTCAAGGATCTTACCGCTGTTGAGATCCAGTTCGATGTAACCCACTCGTGCACCCAACTGAT
CTTCAGCATCTTTTACTTTCACCAGCGTTTCTGGGTGAGCAAAAACAGGAAGGCAAAATGCCGCAAAAAA
GGGAATAAGGGCGACACGGAAATGTTGAATACTCATACTCTTCCTTTTTCAATATTATTGAAGCATTTAT
CAGGGTTATTGTCTCATGAGCGGATACATATTTGAATGTATTTAGAAAAATAAACAAATAGGGGTTCCGC
GCACATTTCCCCGAAAAGTGCCACCTGACGTCGACGGATCGGGAGATCTCCCGATCCCC
